>Addgene plasmid #215410 | MGS0156_pET29b | addgene full sequence | sequence record 426248 | Addgene NGS Result
GGCAGTAGCCATCACCACCACCATCACCATCATCACCATTCGGGAGAAAATTTATATTTTCAAAGCCTGT
TTCCCGGTTGTGCGCGGCGTCCAGTAGCGCCGCTGGCACACGCAATGTCCCCATCGGTCCTTGTTCCGGC
CGGTCTGGCGGGCATTCAGGATGGGCGCGGTCGGTTTCGTGAAATCATGACAGCTATTATGGCTGACCAC
GGCGCGTTCCTGCCTGGCGATCGCAGCAGTGATGGTGATGGCATCCTTTGGCGTTTAGCTGGGGAACCAG
GACCAACCGGCCGCCCGGTTCCACTCGGCGTAAGTACGGCAGGGATTCGTCTTGTTCTCGTGCCGGGCCT
GCTTGCGGAGTGCGTGTCTGAATCCTCCCTGTTGTTCGATGATGCACGGCCTGATGTTGAACGCTATGGG
TATGCCACTACCCTGGTCCGCACTGGCGGACGCTGGGGTAGTGCCCGTAACGCGGCCATTATCCACGAGG
TTGTAGCGAAACTTCCTGAAAATGACACGATTGTGTTTGTGACCCACTCTAAAGGCGCCGTTGATGTGTT
GGAGGCCCTGGTGAGCTATCCGGATTTGGCTGCGCGCACGGCCGCCGTCGTCTCGGTTGCGGGGGCCATC
GATGGTAGCCCACTGGCTGAGACCTTTTCTGATGGATTGCTGCGCTTTGCGGAATCAATGCCGCTGAGTA
GCTGTCCTCCCGGTGAGGGTACTGAAGCACTGGATTCCTTGAAACGTGCTTACCGTCTGCGCTTCCTGGC
GGAACACCGTCTTCCGGCGCGTGTGCGCTACTATAGCCTCGCAGCATTTGCAAGCCGCGAGGAAACCTCG
GCAATTCTGCGTCCATTTTATGATATCTTGGCCAAGACCGATGCGCTGAATGATGGTCTGGTTATTGCCG
CGGATGCTATTATTCCGGGTGGCACCTTGCTCGGCTATCCGAATGCGGATCATTTGGCAGTGGCAATGCC
GTTTTCTAAAAAGCCGTCTTTGTTGACCTCCGTCATTTCCAAGAATAGTTATCCGCGCCCGGCACTGCTG
GAAGCAATTGCCCGTTATGTCGAAGAAGACCTGGGTCCGGAAAAAGGGCGTGAAAACTAACTCGAGCACC
ACCACCACCACCACTGAGATCCGGCTGCTAACAAAGCCCGAAAGGAAGCTGAGTTGGCTGCTGCCACCGC
TGAGCAATAACTAGCATAACCCCTTGGGGCCTCTAAACGGGTCTTGAGGGGTTTTTTGCTGAAAGGAGGA
ACTATATCCGGATTGGCGAATGGG
[124 nt withheld, positions 1285-1408]
C
[91 nt withheld, positions 1410-1500]
A
[49 nt withheld, positions 1502-1550]
CCTTTGACGTTGGAGTCCACGTTCTTT
[37 nt withheld, positions 1578-1614]
ACCCTATCTCGGTCTATTCTTTTGATTTATAAGGGATTTTGCCGATTTCGGCCTATTGGTTAAAAAATGA
GCTGATTTAACAAAAATTTAACGCGAATTTTAACAAAATATTAACGCTTACAATTTAGGTGGCACTTTTC
GGGGAAATGTGCGCGGAACCCCTATTTGTTTATTTTTCTAAATACATTCAAATATGTATCCGCTCATGAA
TTAATTCTTAGAAAAACTCATCGAGCATCAAATGAAACTGCAATTTATTCATATCAGGATTATCAATACC
ATATTTTTGAAAAAGCCGTTTCTGTAATGAAGGAGAAAACTCACCGAGGCAGTTCCATAGGATGGCAAGA
TCCTGGTATCGGTCTGCGATTCCGACTCGTCCAACATCAATACAACCTATTAATTTCCCCTCGTCAAAAA
TAAGGTTATCAAGTGAGAAATCACCATGAGTGACGACTGAATCCGGTGAGAATGGCAAAAGTTTATGCAT
TTCTTTCCAGACTTGTTCAACAGGCCAGCCATTACGCTCGTCATCAAAATCACTCGCATCAACCAAACCG
TTATTCATTCGTGATTGCGCCTGAGCGAGACGAAATACGCGATCGCTGTTAAAAGGACAATTACAAACAG
GAATCGAATGCAACCGGCGCAGGAACACTGCCAGCGCATCAACAATATTTTCACCTGAATCAGGATATTC
TTCTAATACCTGGAATGCTGTTTTCCCGGGGATCGCAGTGGTGAGTAACCATGCATCATCAGGAGTACGG
ATAAAATGCTTGATGGTCGGAAGAGGCATAAATTCCGTCAGCCAGTTTAGTCTGACCATCTCATCTGTAA
CATCATTGGCAACGCTACCTTTGCCATGTTTCAGAAACAACTCTGGCGCATCGGGCTTCCCATACAATCG
ATAGATTGTCGCACCTGATTGCCCGACATTATCGCGAGCCCATTTATACCCATATAAATCAGCATCCATG
TTGGAATTTAATCGCGGCCTAGAGCAAGACGTTTCCCGTTGAATATGGCTCATAACACCCCTTGTATTAC
TGTTTATGTAAGCAGACAGTTTTATTGTTCATGACCAAAATCCCTTAACGTGAGTTTTCGTTCCACTGAG
CGTCAGACCCCGTAGAAAAGATCAAAGGATCTTCTTGAGATCCTTTTTTTCTGCGCGTAATCTGCTGCTT
GCAAACAAAAAAACCACCGCTACCAGCGGTGGTTTGTTTGCCGGATCAAGAGCTACCAACTCTTTTTCCG
AAGGTAACTGGCTTCAGCAGAGCGCAGATACCAAATACTGTCCTTCTAGTGTAGCCGTAGTTAGGCCACC
ACTTCAAGAACTCTGTAGCACCGCCTACATACCTCGCTCTGCTAATCCTGTTACCAGTGGCTGCTGCCAG
TGGCGATAAGTCGTGTCTTACCGGGTTGGACTCAAGACGATAGTTACCGGATAAGGCGCAGCGGTCGGGC
TGAACGGGGGGTTCGTGCACACAGCCCAGCTTGGAGCGAACGACCTACACCGAACTGAGATACCTACAGC
GTGAGCTATGAGAAAGCGCCACGCTTCCCGAAGGGAGAAAGGCGGACAGGTATCCGGTAAGCGGCAGGGT
CGGAACAGGAGAGCGCACGAGGGAGCTTCCAGGGGGAAACGCCTGGTATCTTTATAGTCCTGTCGGGTTT
CGCCACCTCTGACTTGAGCGTCGATTTTTGTGATGCTCGTCAGGGGGGCGGAGCCTATGGAAAAACGCCA
GCAACGCGGCCTTTTTACGGTTCCTGGCCTTTTGCTGGCCTTTTGCTCACATGTTCTTTCCTGCGTTATC
CCCTGATTCTGTGGATAACCGTATTACCGCCTTTGAGTGAGCTGATACCGCTCGCCGCAGCCGAACGACC
GAGCGCAGCGAGTCAGTGAGCGAGGAAGCGGAAGAGCGCCTGATGCGGTATTTTCTCCTTACGCATCTGT
GCGGTATTTCACACCGCAATGGTGCACTCTCAGTACAATCTGCTCTGATGCCGCATAGTTAAGCCAGTAT
ACACTCCGCTATCGCTACGTGACTGGGTCATGGCTGCGCCCCGACACCCGCCAACACCCGCTGACGCGCC
CTGACGGGCTTGTCTGCTCCCGGCATCCGCTTACAGACAAGCTGTGACCGTCTCCGGGAGCTGCATGTGT
CAGAGGTTTTCACCGTCATCACCGAAACGCGCGAGGCAGCTGCGGTAAAGCTCATCAGCGTGGTCGTGAA
GCGATTCACAGATGTCTGCCTGTTCATCCGCGTCCAGCTCGTTGAGTTTCTCCAGAAGCGTTAATGTCTG
GCTTCTGATAAAGCGGGCCATGTTAAGGGCGGTTTTTTCCTGTTTGGTCACTGATGCCTCCGTGTAAGGG
GGATTTCTGTTCATGGGGGTAATGATACCGATGAAACGAGAGAGGATGCTCACGATACGGGTTACTGATG
ATGAACATGCCCGGTTACTGGAACGTTGTGAGGGTAAACAACTGGCGGTATGGATGCGGCGGGACCAGAG
AAAAATCACTCAGGGTCAATGCCAGCGCTTCGTTAATACAGATGTAGGTGTTCCACAGGGTAGCCAGCAG
CATCCTGCGATGCAGATCCGGAACATAATGGTGCAGGGCGCTGACTTCCGCGTTTCCAGACTTTACGAAA
CACGGAAACCGAAGACCATTCATGTTGTTGCTCAGGTCGCAGACGTTTTGCAGCAGCAGTCGCTTCACGT
TCGCTCGCGTATCGGTGATTCATTCTGCTAACCAGTAAGGCAACCCCGCCAGCCTAGCCGGGTCCTCAAC
GACAGGAGCACGATCATGCGCACCCGTGGGGCCGCCATGCCGGCGATAATGGCCTGCTTCTCGCCGAAAC
GTTTGGTGGCGGGACCAGTGACGAAGGCTTGAGCGAGGGCGTGCAAGATTCCGAATACCGCAAGCGACAG
GCCGATCATCGTCGCGCTCCAGCGAAAGCGGTCCTCGCCGAAAATGACCCAGAGCGCTGCCGGCACCTGT
CCTACGAGTTGCATGATAAAGAAGACAGTCATAAGTGCGGCGACGATAGTCATGCCCCGCGCCCACCGGA
AGGAGCTGACTGGGTTGAAGGCTCTCAAGGGCATCGGTCGAGATCCCGGTGCCTAATGAGTGAGCTAACT
TACATTAATTGCGTTGCGCTCACTGCCCGCTTTCCAGTCGGGAAACCTGTCGTGCCAGCTGCATTAATGA
ATCGGCCAACGCGCGGGGAGAGGCGGTTTGCGTATTGGGCGCCAGGGTGGTTTTTCTTTTCACCAGTGAG
ACGGGCAACAGCTGATTGCCCTTCACCGCCTGGCCCTGAGAGAGTTGCAGCAAGCGGTCCACGCTGGTTT
GCCCCAGCAGGCGAAAATCCTGTTTGATGGTGGTTAACGGCGGGATATAACATGAGCTGTCTTCGGTATC
GTCGTATCCCACTACCGAGATGTCCGCACCAACGCGCAGCCCGGACTCGGTAATGGCGCGCATTGCGCCC
AGCGCCATCTGATCGTTGGCAACCAGCATCGCAGTGGGAACGATGCCCTCATTCAGCATTTGCATGGTTT
GTTGAAAACCGGACATGGCACTCCAGTCGCCTTCCCGTTCCGCTATCGGCTGAATTTGATTGCGAGTGAG
ATATTTATGCCAGCCAGCCAGACGCAGACGCGCCGAGACAGAACTTAATGGGCCCGCTAACAGCGCGATT
TGCTGGTGACCCAATGCGACCAGATGCTCCACGCCCAGTCGCGTACCGTCTTCATGGGAGAAAATAATAC
TGTTGATGGGTGTCTGGTCAGAGACATCAAGAAATAACGCCGGAACATTAGTGCAGGCAGCTTCCACAGC
AATGGCATCCTGGTCATCCAGCGGATAGTTAATGATCAGCCCACTGACGCGTTGCGCGAGAAGATTGTGC
ACCGCCGCTTTACAGGCTTCGACGCCGCTTCGTTCTACCATCGACACCACCACGCTGGCACCCAGTTGAT
CGGCGCGAGATTTAATCGCCGCGACAATTTGCGACGGCGCGTGCAGGGCCAGACTGGAGGTGGCAACGCC
AATCAGCAACGACTGTTTGCCCGCCAGTTGTTGTGCCACGCGGTTGGGAATGTAATTCAGCTCCGCCATC
GCCGCTTCCACTTTTTCCCGCGTTTTCGCAGAAACGTGGCTGGCCTGGTTCACCACGCGGGAAACGGTCT
GATAAGAGACACCGGCATACTCTGCGACATCGTATAACGTTACTGGTTTCACATTCACCACCCTGAATTG
ACTCTCTTCCGGGCGCTATCATGCCATACCGCGAAAGGTTTTGCGCCATTCGATGGTGTCCGGGATCTCG
ACGCTCTCCCTTATGCGACTCCTGCATTAGGAAGCAGCCCAGTAGTAGGTTGAGGCCGTTGAGCACCGCC
GCCGCAAGGAATGGTGCATGCAAGGAGATGGCGCCCAACAGTCCCCCGGCCACGGGGCCTGCCACCATAC
CCACGCCGAAACAAGCGCTCATGAGCCCGAAGTGGCGAGCCCGATCTTCCCCATCGGTGATGTCGGCGAT
ATAGGCGCCAGCAACCGCACCTGTGGCGCCGGTGATGCCGGCCACGATGCGTCCGGCGTAGAGGATCGAG
ATCGATCTCGATCCCGCGAAATTAATACGACTCACTATAGGGGAATTGTGAGCGGATAACAATTCCCCTC
TAGAAATAATTTTGTTTAACTTTAAGAAGGAGATATACATATG
Features (pLannotate 1.2.2; 19 found; start..end, strand, type, name):
     10..30      +  CDS            7xHis: 6xHis affinity tag
   1117..1134    +  CDS            9xHis (fragment): 9xHis affinity tag
   1144..1193    +  CDS            SET1 (fragment): solubility-enhancement tag derived from T7 phage gene 10B
   1201..1248    +  terminator     T7 terminator: transcription terminator for bacteriophage T7 RNA polymerase
   1285..1713    +  rep_origin     f1 ori (sequence partly withheld): f1 bacteriophage origin of replication; arrow indicates direction of (+) strand synthesis
   1766..1823    +  promoter       AmpR promoter (fragment): bla
   1832..2647    -  CDS            KanR: aminoglycoside phosphotransferase; aph(3')-Ia; confers resistance to kanamycin in bacteria or G418 (Geneticin®) in eukaryotes
   2769..3357    +  rep_origin     ori: high-copy-number ColE1/pMB1/pBR322/pUC origin of replication
   3543..3682    -  misc_feature   bom: basis of mobility region from pBR322
   3784..3975    -  CDS            rop: Rop protein, which maintains plasmids at low copy number; rop
   3992..4372    +  CDS            YPB1_ECOLX: Protein predicted: Swiss-Prot protein existence level 4. From Escherichia coli.
   4444..4735    -  CDS            TcR (fragment): tetracycline efflux protein; tet; confers resistance to tetracycline
   4750..4771    -  protein_bind   CAP binding site: CAP binding activates transcription in the presence of cAMP. E. coli catabolite activator protein
   4784..5866    -  CDS            lacI: lac repressor; lacI; The lac repressor binds to the lac operator to inhibit transcription in E. coli. This inhibition can be relieved by adding lactose or isopropyl-β-D-thiogalactopyranoside (IPTG).
   5867..5944    -  promoter       lacI promoter: lacI
   5952..6231    -  CDS            TcR (fragment): tetracycline efflux protein; tet; confers resistance to tetracycline
   6257..6275    +  promoter       T7 promoter: promoter for bacteriophage T7 RNA polymerase
   6276..6300    +  protein_bind   lac operator: The lac repressor binds to the lac operator to inhibit transcription in E. coli. This inhibition can be relieved by adding lactose or isopropyl-β-D-thiogalactopyranoside (IPTG). lac repressor encoded by lacI
   6315..6337    +  RBS            RBS: efficient ribosome binding site from bacteriophage T7 gene 10 (Olins and Rangwala, 1989)
