[The description below was written by a language model from this plasmid's Addgene catalogue record and pLannotate feature annotations shown in this document.]
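Description:
MGS0156_pET29b is a bacterial expression plasmid built on the pET29b backbone, carrying a synthesized, E. coli codon-optimized gene for MGS0156, a hydrolase originally identified from an environmental metagenome in a screen for polyesterases. The plasmid is propagated in E. coli under kanamycin selection, conferred by an aph(3')-Ia KanR cassette. It replicates from a ColE1/pMB1-type origin accompanied by the pBR322 bom region and the rop gene. The catalogue lists it as high copy, although Rop normally moderates copy number. An f1 origin is also present. Short fragments annotated as tetracycline resistance, a predicted E. coli protein, an AmpR promoter fragment and a CAP binding site appear to be backbone remnants rather than functional parts.

Expression follows the standard pET arrangement: a T7 promoter immediately followed by a lac operator, then the phage T7 gene 10 ribosome binding site, with a T7 terminator downstream. The plasmid-borne lacI gene, with its own promoter, supplies repressor, so transcription requires a host providing T7 RNA polymerase and is induced with IPTG. The annotation software did not label the MGS0156 coding sequence itself, but the unannotated stretch between the RBS and the terminator is where it would lie. That region is bracketed by a histidine tag annotation close to the start and another near the end, just before the terminator, which suggests His tags at both ends for affinity purification. The record does not describe the tagging scheme explicitly, and the short "SET1" hit after the second tag is probably vector-derived sequence. The associated study screened diverse natural enzymes for nylon-6 depolymerization, so the construct is intended for producing recombinant MGS0156 for such activity assays and characterization.
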