Addgene plasmid #215410: MGS0156_pET29b
Purpose: Expression construct for MGS0156 gene, codon optimized for expression in E. coli
Depositing lab: Gregg Beckham. Depositing organization: National Laboratory of the Rockies (NLR). Publication: Natural diversity screening, assay development, and characterization of nylon-6 enzymatic depolymerization. Bell EL, Rosetto G, Ingraham MA, Ramirez KJ, Lincoln C, Clarke RW, Gado JE, Lilly JL, Kucharzyk KH, Erickson E, Beckham GT. Nat Commun. 2024 Feb 9;15(1):1217. doi: 10.1038/s41467-024-45523-5. PubMed 38336849.
Backbone
  Vector backbone: pET29b
  Vector type: Bacterial Expression
Growth in bacteria
  Bacterial resistance: Kanamycin, 50 μg/mL
  Growth temperature: 37°C
  Growth strain: DH5alpha
  Copy number: High Copy
Gene/Insert
  Gene/Insert name: MGS0156 (alt name: Hydrolase from Metagenome)
  Species: Metagenome
  Cloning method: Gene Synthesis
Resource information
  A portion of this plasmid was derived from a plasmid made by: Gene from hydrolase described in Hajighasemi, M. et al. Screening and characterization of novel polyesterases from environmental metagenomes with high hydrolytic activity against synthetic polyesters. Environ. Sci. Technol. 52,
Terms and licenses: Academic/Nonprofit Terms; Industry Terms: Not Available to Industry
How to cite: MGS0156_pET29b was a gift from Gregg Beckham (Addgene plasmid # 215410 ; http://n2t.net/addgene:215410 ; RRID:Addgene_215410)
